>Addgene plasmid #227920 | pML366_HSPA1B-N-term_XTEN80-mEGFP-3xHA_pTMPLT | addgene full sequence | sequence record 452510 | Addgene NGS Result
TCAATACGGGATAATACCGCGCCACATAGCAGAACTTTAAAAGTGCTCATCATTGGAAAACGTTCTTCGG
GGCGAAAACTCTCAAGGATCTTACCGCTGTTGAGATCCAGTTCGATGTAACCCACTCGTGCACCCAACTG
ATCTTCAGCATCTTTTACTTTCACCAGCGTTTCTGGGTGAGCAAAAACAGGAAGGCAAAATGCCGCAAAA
AAGGGAATAAGGGCGACACGGAAATGTTGAATACTCATACTCTTCCTTTTTCAATATTATTGAAGCATTT
ATCAGGGTTATTGTCTCATGAGCGGATACATATTTGAATGTATTTAGAAAAATAAACAAATAGGGGTTCC
GCGCACATTTCCCCGAAAAGTGCCAGATACCTGAAACAAAACCCATCGTACGGCCAAGGAAGTCTCCAAT
AACTGTGATCCACCACAAGCGCCAGGGTTTTCCCAGTCACGACGTTGTAAAACGACGGCCAGTCATGCAT
AATCCGCACGCATCTGGAATAAGGAAGTGCCATTCCGCCTGACCTGGAGCTTACTGGTGTCACTTCAAAA
AACATCCGGGAGAGCCGGTCCGTTTCTCAGGCAGACTAGGCCATTAGGTGCCTCGGAGAAAGGACCCAAG
GCTGCTCCGTCCTTCACAGACACAGTCCAATCAGAGTTTCCCAGGCACATCGATGCACCGCCTCCTTCGA
GAAACAAGGTAACTTTCGGGTTCTGGTTGTCTCCAAAGTCATCCGACCAATCTCGCACCGCCCAGAGCGG
GCCCTTCCTGTCAATTACCTACTGAAGGGCAGGCGGCCAGCATCGCCATGGAGTCCAACACCCTTCCCAC
CACCACTCCCCCTTTCTCTCAGGGCCCCTGTCCCCTCCAGTGAATCCCAGAAGACTCTGGAGAGTTCTGA
GCAGAGGGCGGCACCCTGCCCTCTGATTGGTCCAAGGAAGGCTGGGGGGCAGGACGGGAGGCGAAACCCC
TGGAATATTCCCGACCTGGCAGCCTCATCGAGCTTGGTGATTGGCTCAGAAGGGGAAAGGCGGGACTCCA
CGACGACTTATAAAAGCCGAGGGGCGCGCGGTCCGGAAAACGGCCAGCCTGAGGAGCTGCTGCGAGGGTC
CGCTTCGTCTTTCGAGAGTGACTCCCGCGGTCCCAAGGCTTTCCAGAGCGAACCTGTGCGGCTGCAGGCA
CCGGCGTGTTGAGTTTCCGGCGTTCCGAAGGACTGAGCTCTTGTCGCGGATCCCGTCCGCCGTTTCCAGC
CCCCAGTCTCAGAGCGGAGCCCACAGAGCAGGGCACCGGCATGTCTAGTGGTGGTACTTCCGGGTACCCA
TACGATGTTCCAGATTACGCTTATCCGTATGACGTCCCGGACTATGCATACCCCTACGATGTACCCGATT
ACGCCGCTGGAGCTGGCGTGAGCAAGGGCGAGGAGCTGTTCACCGGGGTGGTGCCCATCCTGGTCGAGCT
GGACGGCGACGTAAACGGCCACAAGTTCAGCGTGTCCGGCGAGGGCGAGGGCGATGCCACCTACGGCAAG
CTGACCCTGAAGTTCATCTGCACCACCGGCAAGCTGCCCGTGCCCTGGCCCACCCTCGTGACCACCCTGA
CCTACGGCGTGCAGTGCTTCAGCCGCTACCCCGACCACATGAAGCAGCACGACTTCTTCAAGTCCGCCAT
GCCCGAAGGCTACGTCCAGGAGCGCACCATCTTCTTCAAGGACGACGGCAACTACAAGACCCGCGCCGAG
GTGAAGTTCGAGGGCGACACCCTGGTGAACCGCATCGAGCTGAAGGGCATCGACTTCAAGGAGGACGGCA
ACATCCTGGGGCACAAGCTGGAGTACAACTACAACAGCCACAACGTCTATATCATGGCCGACAAGCAGAA
GAACGGCATCAAGGTGAACTTCAAGATCCGCCACAACATCGAGGACGGCAGCGTGCAGCTCGCCGACCAC
TACCAGCAGAACACCCCCATCGGCGACGGCCCCGTGCTGCTGCCCGACAACCACTACCTGAGCACCCAGT
CCAAGCTGAGCAAAGACCCCAACGAGAAGCGCGATCACATGGTCCTGCTGGAGTTCGTGACCGCCGCCGG
GATCACTCTCGGCATGGACGAGCTGTACAAGGGTGGCGGATTGGAAGTTTTGTTTCAAGGTCCAGGATCT
AACGGCAGCGGAGGGCCGAGCTCTGGCGCACCCCCACCAAGTGGAGGGTCACCTGCCGGGTCCCCAACAT
CTACTGAAGAAGGCACCAGCGAATCCGCAACGCCCGAGTCAGGCCCTGGTACCTCCACAGAACCATCTGA
AGGTAGTGCGCCTGGTTCCCCAGCTGGAAGCCCTACTTCCACCGAAGAAGGCACGTCAACCGAACCAAGT
GAAGGATCTGCCCCTGGGACCAGCACTGAACCATCTGAGGGTGCAGGGAGTGGAAGTGCCAAAGCCGCGG
CGATCGGCATCGACCTGGGCACCACCTACTCCTGCGTGGGGGTGTTCCAACACGGCAAGGTGGAGATCAT
CGCCAACGACCAGGGCAACCGCACCACCCCCAGCTACGTGGCCTTCACGGACACCGAGCGGCTCATCGGG
GATGCGGCCAAGAACCAGGTGGCGCTGAACCCGCAGAACACCGTGTTTGACGCGAAGCGGCTGATTGGCC
GCAAGTTCGGCGACCCGGTGGTGCAGTCGGACATGAAGCACTGGCCTTTCCAGGTGATCAACGACGGAGA
CAAGCCCAAGGTGCAGGTGAGCTACAAGGGGGAGACAAAGGCATTCTACCCCGAGGAGATCTCGTCCATG
GTGCTGACCAAGATGAAGGAGATCGCCGAGGCGTACCTGGGCTACCCGGTGACCAACGCGGTGATCACCG
TGCCGGCCTACTTCAACGACTCGCAGCGCCAGGCCACCAAGGATGCGGGTGTGATCGCGGGGCTCAACGT
GCTGCGGATCATCAACGAGCCCACGGCCGCCGCCATCGCCTACGGCCTGGACAGAACGGGCAAGGGGGAG
CGCAACGTGCTCATCTTTGACCTGGGCGGGGGCACCTTCGACGTGTCCATCCTGACGATCGACGACGGCA
TCTTCGAGGTGAAGGCCACGGCCGGGGACACCCACCTGGGTGGGGAGGACTTTGACAACAGGCTGGTGAA
CCACTTCGTGGAGGAGTTCAAGAGAAAACACAAGAAGCGTCAGAAGACCGTCAGTGAAGGCTAGGTGGAG
GCTCAGTGATGATAAGTCTGCGATGGTGGATGCATGTGTCATGGTCATAGCTGTTTCCTGTGTGAAATTG
TTATCCGCTCAGAGGGCACAATCCTATTCCGCGCTATCCGACAATCTCCAAGACATTAGGTGGAGTTCAG
TTCGGCGTATGGCATATGTCGCTGGAAAGAACATGTGAGCAAAAGGCCAGCAAAAGGCCAGGAACCGTAA
AAAGGCCGCGTTGCTGGCGTTTTTCCATAGGCTCCGCCCCCCTGACGAGCATCACAAAAATCGACGCTCA
AGTCAGAGGTGGCGAAACCCGACAGGACTATAAAGATACCAGGCGTTTCCCCCTGGAAGCTCCCTCGTGC
GCTCTCCTGTTCCGACCCTGCCGCTTACCGGATACCTGTCCGCCTTTCTCCCTTCGGGAAGCGTGGCGCT
TTCTCATAGCTCACGCTGTAGGTATCTCAGTTCGGTGTAGGTCGTTCGCTCCAAGCTGGGCTGTGTGCAC
GAACCCCCCGTTCAGCCCGACCGCTGCGCCTTATCCGGTAACTATCGTCTTGAGTCCAACCCGGTAAGAC
ACGACTTATCGCCACTGGCAGCAGCCACTGGTAACAGGATTAGCAGAGCGAGGTATGTAGGCGGTGCTAC
AGAGTTCTTGAAGTGGTGGCCTAACTACGGCTACACTAGAAGAACAGTATTTGGTATCTGCGCTCTGCTG
AAGCCAGTTACCTTCGGAAAAAGAGTTGGTAGCTCTTGATCCGGCAAACAAACCACCGCTGGTAGCGGTG
GTTTTTTTGTTTGCAAGCAGCAGATTACGCGCAGAAAAAAAGGATCTCAAGAAGATCCTTTGATCTTTTC
TACGGGGTCTGACGCTCTATTCAACAAAGCCGCCGTCCCGTCAAGTCAGCGTAAATGGGTAGGGGGCTTC
AAATCGTCCTCGTGATACCAATTCGGAGCCTGCTTTTTTGTACAAACTTGTTGATAATGGCAATTCAAGG
ATCTTCACCTAGATCCTTTTAAATTAAAAATGAAGTTTTAAATCAATCTAAAGTATATATGAGTAAACTT
GGTCTGACAGTTACCAATGCTTAATCAGTGAGGCACCTATCTCAGCGATCTGTCTATTTCGTTCATCCAT
AGTTGCCTGACTCCCCGTCGTGTAGATAACTACGATACGGGAGGGCTTACCATCTGGCCCCAGTGCTGCA
ATGATACCGCGAGAGCCACGCTCACCGGCTCCAGATTTATCAGCAATAAACCAGCCAGCCGGAAGGGCCG
AGCGCAGAAGTGGTCCTGCAACTTTATCCGCCTCCATCCAGTCTATTAATTGTTGCCGGGAAGCTAGAGT
AAGTAGTTCGCCAGTTAATAGTTTGCGCAACGTTGTTGCCATTGCTACAGGCATCGTGGTGTCACGCTCG
TCGTTTGGTATGGCTTCATTCAGCTCCGGTTCCCAACGATCAAGGCGAGTTACATGATCCCCCATGTTGT
GCAAAAAAGCGGTTAGCTCCTTCGGTCCTCCGATCGTTGTCAGAAGTAAGTTGGCCGCAGTGTTATCACT
CATGGTTATGGCAGCACTGCATAATTCTCTTACTGTCATGCCATCCGTAAGATGCTTTTCTGTGACTGGT
GAGTACTCAACCAAGTCATTCTGAGAATAGTGTATGCGGCGACCGAGTTGCTCTTGCCCGGCG
Features (pLannotate 1.2.2; 9 found; start..end, strand, type, name):
    249..353     -  promoter       AmpR promoter: bla
    440..483     -  CDS            lacZα (fragment): LacZα fragment of β-galactosidase; lacZ fragment
   1086..1303    +  ncRNA          IRES Hsp70: Accession: RF00495 - Heat shock protein 70 (Hsp70) internal ribosome entry site (IRES)
   1352..1378    +  CDS            3xHA (fragment): three tandem HA epitope tags
   1418..2131    +  CDS            mEGFP: mEGFP is a basic (constitutively fluorescent) green fluorescent protein published in 2002, derived from Aequorea victoria. It has moderate acid sensitivity.
   2438..3187    +  CDS            HSPA1A (fragment): HS71A_HUMAN - Also known as HSP72 From Homo sapiens (Human).
   3452..4040    -  rep_origin     ori: high-copy-number ColE1/pMB1/pBR322/pUC origin of replication
   4157..4181    -  protein_bind   attB1: mutant version of attB; recombination site for the Gateway® BP reaction BP Clonase™
   4281..248     -  CDS            AmpR (across the origin): β-lactamase; bla; confers resistance to ampicillin, carbenicillin, and related antibiotics
