[The description below was written by a language model from this plasmid's Addgene catalogue record and pLannotate feature annotations shown in this document.]
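Description:
pML366_HSPA1B-N-term_XTEN80-mEGFP-3xHA_pTMPLT is a donor (homology-directed repair template) plasmid for CRISPR-based knock-in at the human HSPA1B locus. It is built on the pTwist Amp High Copy backbone, assembled by Golden Gate cloning, and propagated in E. coli through a high-copy ColE1/pUC-type origin with ampicillin selection provided by the bla gene and its promoter. A short lacZα fragment and an attB1-like site are also annotated; these appear to be backbone remnants with no role in the payload. The plasmid carries no annotated mammalian promoter, nuclease or guide RNA cassette, consistent with a template whose payload is expressed only after integration under the endogenous gene's control.

The insert consists of HSPA1B homology arms flanking a tag cassette designed for insertion at the protein's N terminus. The annotated order is an HA epitope region (only a fragment of the 3xHA tag was recognised by the annotation tool), then mEGFP, a monomeric green fluorescent protein. Between mEGFP and the downstream coding sequence lies an unannotated gap that presumably holds the XTEN80 linker named in the construct title. The upstream arm is annotated as the Hsp70 IRES, which reflects the native 5' untranslated region of the gene. The downstream arm is labelled as an HSPA1A fragment, most likely because HSPA1A and HSPA1B are nearly identical paralogues; the catalogue entry specifies HSPA1B.

According to the record, the construct is used to generate endogenously tagged cell lines in which the fusion protein serves as an organelle marker. GFP allows the protein to be imaged, and the epitope tags support affinity capture for mass spectrometry in subcellular proteome profiling.
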