Addgene plasmid #227920: pML366_HSPA1B-N-term_XTEN80-mEGFP-3xHA_pTMPLT
Purpose: Homology repair template for genome engineering. Organelle endogenous marker expressing GFP and epitope tags for mass spectrometry.
Depositing lab: Manuel Leonetti. Depositing organization: Chan Zuckerberg Biohub. Publication: Global organelle profiling reveals subcellular localization and remodeling at proteome scale. Hein MY, Peng D, Todorova V, McCarthy F, Kim K, Liu C, Savy L, Januel C, Baltazar-Nunez R, Sekhar M, Vaid S, Bax S, Vangipuram M, Burgess J, Njoya L, Wang E, Ivanov IE, Byrum JR, Pradeep S, Gonzalez CG, Aniseia Y, Creery JS, McMorrow AH, Sunshine S, Yeung-Levy S, DeFelice BC, Mehta SB, Itzhak DN, Elias JE, Leonetti MD. Cell. 2024 Dec 26:S0092-8674(24)01344-8. doi: 10.1016/j.cell.2024.11.028. PubMed 39742809.
Backbone
  Vector backbone: pTwist Amp High Copy
  Backbone manufacturer: Twist Biosciences
  Vector type: CRISPR
Growth in bacteria
  Bacterial resistance: Ampicillin, 100 μg/mL
  Growth temperature: 37°C
  Growth strain: DH5alpha
  Copy number: High Copy
Gene/Insert
  Gene/Insert name: HSPA1B homology arms with XTEN80-mEGFP-3xHA for insertion at N terminus
  Species: H. sapiens (human)
  Cloning method: Golden Gate
Terms and licenses: Academic/Nonprofit Terms; Industry Terms: Not Available to Industry
How to cite: pML366_HSPA1B-N-term_XTEN80-mEGFP-3xHA_pTMPLT was a gift from Manuel Leonetti (Addgene plasmid # 227920 ; http://n2t.net/addgene:227920 ; RRID:Addgene_227920)
